Addgene plasmid #133532: pY71-tet.I.11
Purpose: sfGFP driven by a T7 promoter with the tetO sequence 14 bp downstream from the promoter start site
Depositing lab: Richard Murray. Depositing organization: California Institute of Technology. Publication: A method for cost-effective and rapid characterization of engineered T7-Based transcription factors by cell-free protein synthesis reveals insights into the regulation of T7 Rna polymerase-driven expression. McManus JB, Lux MW, Murray RM, Emanuel PA. Arch Biochem Biophys. 2019 Jul 18. pii: S0003-9861(19)30288-7. doi: 10.1016/j.abb.2019.07.010. PubMed 31326518.
Backbone
  Vector backbone: PY71
  Backbone size w/o insert (bp): 1549
  Vector type: Bacterial Expression
Growth in bacteria
  Bacterial resistance: Kanamycin, 50 μg/mL
  Growth temperature: 37°C
  Growth strain: DH5alpha
  Copy number: Unknown
Gene/Insert
  Gene/Insert name: sfGFP (alt names: T7 promoter; tetO)
  Species: Synthetic
  Insert size (bp): 1071
  Mutation: WT
  Promoter: T7
  Tag / fusion protein: TEV site (N terminal on backbone); Strep tag (C terminal on backbone)
  Cloning method: Gibson Cloning
  Sequencing primers: 5′ TTGTGATGCTCGTCAGGG; 3′ CTGCCTCGGTGAGTTTTC
Terms and licenses: Academic/Nonprofit Terms; Industry Terms: Not Available to Industry
How to cite: pY71-tet.I.11 was a gift from Richard Murray (Addgene plasmid # 133532 ; http://n2t.net/addgene:133532 ; RRID:Addgene_133532)
