[The description below was written by a language model from this plasmid's Addgene catalogue record and pLannotate feature annotations shown in this document.]
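Description:
pY71-tet.I.11 is a small (about 2.6 kb) bacterial expression plasmid built on the compact pY71 backbone, propagated in E. coli through a ColE1/pUC-type origin of replication and selected with kanamycin via an aph(3')-Ia resistance gene that lies on the opposite strand from the reporter cassette. The catalogue lists the copy number as unknown, although the annotated origin is of the high-copy family.

The payload is a synthetic reporter cassette in which superfolder GFP is transcribed from a bacteriophage T7 promoter carrying a tet operator placed 14 bp downstream of the promoter start site. The feature table reflects this as a short fragment matching the operator-containing PLtetO-1 promoter just after the T7 promoter; this is best read as the tetO site itself rather than a second functional promoter. Between the operator and the coding sequence sits an annotated sTRSV hammerhead ribozyme, a self-cleaving element commonly used to trim the 5' leader so that upstream sequence differences do not influence translation. The automated annotation labels the fluorescent protein ORF as a Trp-less GFP variant, whereas the catalogue identifies it as wild-type sfGFP. It is followed by a C-terminal Strep-tag II for affinity capture. An N-terminal TEV protease site is recorded in the catalogue but is not picked up in the feature table.

The design lets TetR, or engineered T7-based transcription factors, bind near the promoter and modulate T7 RNA polymerase-driven expression, with fluorescence as the readout. According to the associated publication title, such constructs were characterized by cell-free protein synthesis, and the stated operator spacing suggests this plasmid probes how operator position affects regulation.
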