Features (pLannotate 1.2.2; 7 found; start..end, strand, type, name):
      6..24      +  promoter       T7 promoter: promoter for bacteriophage T7 RNA polymerase
     36..54      +  promoter       PLtetO-1 promoter (fragment): modified phage lambda PL promoter with tet operator sites (Lutz and Bujard, 1997)
     77..126     +  misc_RNA       sTRSV HHRz: hammerhead ribozyme from the tobacco ringspot virus satellite RNA (Khvorova et al., 2003)
    199..882     +  CDS            Trp-less GFP: Trp-less GFP is a fluorescent protein published in 2012, derived from Aequorea victoria.
    886..908     +  CDS            Strep-Tag II (fragment): peptide that binds Strep-Tactin®, an engineered form of streptavidin
   1077..1892    -  CDS            KanR: aminoglycoside phosphotransferase; aph(3')-Ia; confers resistance to kanamycin in bacteria or G418 (Geneticin®) in eukaryotes
   2014..2602    +  rep_origin     ori: high-copy-number ColE1/pMB1/pBR322/pUC origin of replication
>Addgene plasmid #133532 | pY71-tet.I.11 | addgene full sequence | sequence record 267155 | Addgene NGS Result
GCTACTAATACGACTCACTATAGGGCTTACCTCTTTCCCTATCAGTGATAGAGACAGAGGTCACTGACCT
GACAAGCTGTCACCGGATGTGCTTTCCGGTCTGATGAGTCCGTGAGGACGAAACAGCCTCTACAAATAAT
TTTGTTTAATCTAGAGAAAGAGGAGAAATACTAGATGGAGAATTTATACTTCCAGAGTAGCAAAGGTGAA
GAACTGTTTACCGGCGTTGTGCCGATTCTGGTGGAACTGGATGGCGATGTGAACGGTCACAAATTCAGCG
TGCGTGGTGAAGGTGAAGGCGATGCCACGATTGGCAAACTGACGCTGAAATTTATCTGCACCACCGGCAA
ACTGCCGGTGCCGTGGCCGACGCTGGTGACCACCCTGACCTATGGCGTTCAGTGTTTTAGTCGCTATCCG
GATCACATGAAACGTCACGATTTCTTTAAATCTGCAATGCCGGAAGGCTATGTGCAGGAACGTACGATTA
GCTTTAAAGATGATGGCAAATATAAAACGCGCGCCGTTGTGAAATTTGAAGGCGATACCCTGGTGAACCG
CATTGAACTGAAAGGCACGGATTTTAAAGAAGATGGCAATATCCTGGGCCATAAACTGGAATACAACTTT
AATAGCCATAATGTTTATATTACGGCGGATAAACAGAAAAATGGCATCAAAGCGAATTTTACCGTTCGCC
ATAACGTTGAAGATGGCAGTGTGCAGCTGGCAGATCATTATCAGCAGAATACCCCGATTGGTGATGGTCC
GGTGCTGCTGCCGGATAATCATTATCTGAGCACGCAGACCGTTCTGTCTAAAGATCCGAACGAAAAACGG
GACCACATGGTTCTGCACGAATATGTGAATGCGGCAGGTATTACGTGGAGCCATCCGCAGTTCGAAAAAT
AATAAACAATAACTGAATAGGGATCCCGACTGGCGAGAGCCAGGTAACGAATGGATCCTTCAGCCAAAAA
ACTTAAGACCGCCGGTCTTGTCCACTACCTTGCAGTAATGCGGTGGACAGGATCGGCGGTTTTCTTTTCT
CTTCTCAAGCTGAAAGCCAATTCTGATTAGAAAAACTCATCGAGCATCAAATGAAACTGCAATTTATTCA
TATCAGGATTATCAATACCATATTTTTGAAAAAGCCGTTTCTGTAATGAAGGAGAAAACTCACCGAGGCA
GTTCCATAGGATGGCAAGATCCTGGTATCGGTCTGCGATTCCGACTCGTCCAACATCAATACAACCTATT
AATTTCCCCTCGTCAAAAATAAGGTTATCAAGTGAGAAATCACCATGAGTGACGACTGAATCCGGTGAGA
ATGGCAAAAGCTTATGCATTTCTTTCCAGACTTGTTCAACAGGCCAGCCATTACGCTCGTCATCAAAATC
ACTCGCATCAACCAAACCGTTATTCATTCGTGATTGCGCCTGAGCGAGACGAAATACGCGATCGCTGTTA
AAAGGACAATTACAAACAGGAATCGAATGCAACCGGCGCAGGAACACTGCCAGCGCATCAACAATATTTT
CACCTGAATCAGGATATTCTTCTAATACCTGGAATGCTGTTTTCCCGGGGATCGCAGTGGTGAGTAACCA
TGCATCATCAGGAGTACGGATAAAATGCTTGATGGTCGGAAGAGGCATAAATTCCGTCAGCCAGTTTAGT
CTGACCATCTCATCTGTAACATCATTGGCAACGCTACCTTTGCCATGTTTCAGAAACAACTCTGGCGCAT
CGGGCTTCCCATACAATCGATAGATTGTCGCACCTGATTGCCCGACATTATCGCGAGCCCATTTATACCC
ATATAAATCAGCATCCATGTTGGAATTTAATCGCGGCTTCGAGCAAGACGTTTCCCGTTGAATATGGCTC
ATAACACCCCTTGTATTACTGTTTATGTAAGCAGACAGTTTTATTGTTCATGATGATATATTTTTATCTT
GTGCAATGTAACATCAGAGATTTTGAGACACAACGTGAGATCAAAGGATCTTCTTGAGATCCTTTTTTTC
TGCGCGTAATCTGCTGCTTGCAAACAAAAAAACCACCGCTACCAGCGGTGGTTTGTTTGCCGGATCAAGA
GCTACCAACTCTTTTTCCGAAGGTAACTGGCTTCAGCAGAGCGCAGATACCAAATACTGTTCTTCTAGTG
TAGCCGTAGTTAGGCCACCACTTCAAGAACTCTGTAGCACCGCCTACATACCTCGCTCTGCTAATCCTGT
TACCAGTGGCTGCTGCCAGTGGCGATAAGTCGTGTCTTACCGGGTTGGACTCAAGACGATAGTTACCGGA
TAAGGCGCAGCGGTCGGGCTGAACGGGGGGTTCGTGCACACAGCCCAGCTTGGAGCGAACGACCTACACC
GAACTGAGATACCTACAGCGTGAGCTATGAGAAAGCGCCACGCTTCCCGAAGGGAGAAAGGCGGACAGGT
ATCCGGTAAGCGGCAGGGTCGGAACAGGAGAGCGCACGAGGGAGCTTCCAGGGGGAAACGCCTGGTATCT
TTATAGTCCTGTCGGGTTTCGCCACCTCTGACTTGAGCGTCGATTTTTGTGATGCTCGTCAGGGGGGCGG
AGCCTATGGAAAAACGCCAGATCTCGATCCCGCG
